Addgene plasmid #172294: pIVTR(T7A)-mScarlet
Purpose: In vitro transcription of mScarlet red fluorescent protein
Depositing lab: Patrik Verstreken. Depositing organization: Vlaams Instituut voor Biotechnologie (VIB, vzw).
Backbone
  Vector backbone: pIVTR
  Backbone size w/o insert (bp): 2074
  Vector type: Other
Growth in bacteria
  Bacterial resistance: Ampicillin, 100 μg/mL
  Growth temperature: 37°C
  Growth strain: DH5alpha
  Copy number: High Copy
Gene/Insert
  Gene/Insert name: mScarlet
  Species: Other
  Insert size (bp): 696
  Promoter: T7 promoter A-initiating
  Cloning method: Restriction Enzyme; 5′ cloning site unknown (unknown if destroyed)
Terms and licenses: Academic/Nonprofit Terms; Industry Terms: Not Available to Industry
How to cite: pIVTR(T7A)-mScarlet was a gift from Patrik Verstreken (Addgene plasmid # 172294 ; http://n2t.net/addgene:172294 ; RRID:Addgene_172294)
