[The description below was written by a language model from this plasmid's Addgene catalogue record and pLannotate feature annotations shown in this document.]
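Description:
pIVTR(T7A)-mScarlet is a small, high-copy bacterial plasmid of about 2.8 kb that serves as a template for in vitro transcription of mRNA encoding the red fluorescent protein mScarlet. It is built on the roughly 2.1 kb pIVTR backbone. It replicates in E. coli from a ColE1/pUC-type origin and is selected with ampicillin through a β-lactamase gene driven by its own bla promoter. No mammalian promoter, viral element or eukaryotic selection marker is annotated, which fits a plasmid meant to produce RNA in a test tube rather than to be expressed directly in cells.

The payload is a compact transcription unit. A bacteriophage T7 promoter, recorded as an "A-initiating" variant, sits upstream of the 696 bp mScarlet open reading frame. The annotation software detects this promoter only as a fragment, as would be expected if its initiating region differs from the canonical G-starting T7 sequence. Downstream of the coding sequence are a remnant of the pUC18/19 multiple cloning site and a fragment annotated as the human β-globin polyadenylation signal, which probably acts as a 3′ untranslated region in the transcript. The record does not state the reason for the A-initiating design, any capping strategy, an encoded poly(A) tract or a linearisation site.

Two sequence records are attached. The 2,779 nt full sequence annotates the insert as mScarlet. A second 2,785 nt sequencing result has the same layout in the opposite orientation but labels the coding region as a TagBFP fragment. The record offers no explanation for this discrepancy.
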