Features (pLannotate 1.2.2; 7 found; start..end, strand, type, name):
     75..770     +  CDS            mScarlet: mScarlet is a basic (constitutively fluorescent) red fluorescent protein published in 2016, derived from synthetic construct. It has moderate acid sensitivity.
    774..824     +  misc_feature   MCS (fragment): pUC18/19 multiple cloning site
    825..958     +  polyA_signal   β-globin poly(A) (fragment): human β-globin polyadenylation signal
   1022..1610    -  rep_origin     ori: high-copy-number ColE1/pMB1/pBR322/pUC origin of replication
   1781..2641    -  CDS            AmpR: β-lactamase; bla; confers resistance to ampicillin, carbenicillin, and related antibiotics
   2642..2746    -  promoter       AmpR promoter: bla
   2778..15      +  promoter       T7 promoter (fragment) (across the origin): promoter for bacteriophage T7 RNA polymerase
>Addgene plasmid #172294 | pIVTR(T7A)-mScarlet | addgene full sequence | sequence record 351373 | Addgene NGS Result
ATACGACTCACTATAAGGACATTTGCTTCTGACACAACTGTGTTCACTAGCAACCTCAAACAGAATTCGC
CACCATGGTGAGCAAGGGCGAGGCAGTGATCAAGGAGTTCATGCGGTTCAAGGTGCACATGGAGGGCTCC
ATGAACGGCCACGAGTTCGAGATCGAGGGCGAGGGCGAGGGCCGCCCCTACGAGGGCACCCAGACCGCCA
AGCTGAAGGTGACCAAGGGTGGCCCCCTGCCCTTCTCCTGGGACATCCTGTCCCCTCAGTTCATGTACGG
CTCCAGGGCCTTCACCAAGCACCCCGCCGACATCCCCGACTACTATAAGCAGTCCTTCCCCGAGGGCTTC
AAGTGGGAGCGCGTGATGAACTTCGAGGACGGCGGCGCCGTGACCGTGACCCAGGACACCTCCCTGGAGG
ACGGCACCCTGATCTACAAGGTGAAGCTCCGCGGCACCAACTTCCCTCCTGACGGCCCCGTAATGCAGAA
GAAGACAATGGGCTGGGAAGCGTCCACCGAGCGGTTGTACCCCGAGGACGGCGTGCTGAAGGGCGACATT
AAGATGGCCCTGCGCCTGAAGGACGGCGGCCGCTACCTGGCGGACTTCAAGACCACCTACAAGGCCAAGA
AGCCCGTGCAGATGCCCGGCGCCTACAACGTCGACCGCAAGTTGGACATCACCTCCCACAACGAGGACTA
CACCGTGGTGGAACAGTACGAACGCTCCGAGGGCCGCCACTCCACCGGCGGCATGGACGAGCTGTACAAG
TAAGAGCTCGGTACCCGGGGATCCTCTAGAGTCGACCTGCAGGCATGCAAGCTTGCTCGCTTTCTTGCTG
TCCAATTTCTATTAAAGGTTCCTTTGTTCCCTAAGTCCAACTACTAAACTGGGGGATATTATGAAGGGCC
TTGAGCATCTGGATTCTGCCTAATAAAAAACATTTATTTTCATTGCAAAACCATGGGAGCAAAAGGCCAG
CAAAAGGCCAGGAACCGTAAAAAGGCCGCGTTGCTGGCGTTTTTCCATAGGCTCCGCCCCCCTGACGAGC
ATCACAAAAATCGACGCTCAAGTCAGAGGTGGCGAAACCCGACAGGACTATAAAGATACCAGGCGTTTCC
CCCTGGAAGCTCCCTCGTGCGCTCTCCTGTTCCGACCCTGCCGCTTACCGGATACCTGTCCGCCTTTCTC
CCTTCGGGAAGCGTGGCGCTTTCTCATAGCTCACGCTGTAGGTATCTCAGTTCGGTGTAGGTCGTTCGCT
CCAAGCTGGGCTGTGTGCACGAACCCCCCGTTCAGCCCGACCGCTGCGCCTTATCCGGTAACTATCGTCT
TGAGTCCAACCCGGTAAGACACGACTTATCGCCACTGGCAGCAGCCACTGGTAACAGGATTAGCAGAGCG
AGGTATGTAGGCGGTGCTACAGAGTTCTTGAAGTGGTGGCCTAACTACGGCTACACTAGAAGAACAGTAT
TTGGTATCTGCGCTCTGCTGAAGCCAGTTACCTTCGGAAAAAGAGTTGGTAGCTCTTGATCCGGCAAACA
AACCACCGCTGGTAGCGGTGGTTTTTTTGTTTGCAAGCAGCAGATTACGCGCAGAAAAAAAGGATCTCAA
GAAGATCCTTTGATCTTTTCTACGGGGTCTGACGCTCAGTGGAACGAAAACTCACGTTAAGGGATTTTGG
TCATGAGATTATCAAAAAGGATCTTCACCTAGATCCTTTTAAATTAAAAATGAAGTTTTAAATCAATCTA
AAGTATATATGAGTAAACTTGGTCTGACAGTTACCAATGCTTAATCAGTGAGGCACCTATCTCAGCGATC
TGTCTATTTCGTTCATCCATAGTTGCCTGACTCCCCGTCGTGTAGATAACTACGATACGGGAGGGCTTAC
CATCTGGCCCCAGTGCTGCAATGATACCGCGAGACCCACGCTCACCGGCTCCAGATTTATCAGCAATAAA
CCAGCCAGCCGGAAGGGCCGAGCGCAGAAGTGGTCCTGCAACTTTATCCGCCTCCATCCAGTCTATTAAT
TGTTGCCGGGAAGCTAGAGTAAGTAGTTCGCCAGTTAATAGTTTGCGCAACGTTGTTGCCATTGCTACAG
GCATCGTGGTGTCACGCTCGTCGTTTGGTATGGCTTCATTCAGCTCCGGTTCCCAACGATCAAGGCGAGT
TACATGATCCCCCATGTTGTGCAAAAAAGCGGTTAGCTCCTTCGGTCCTCCGATCGTTGTCAGAAGTAAG
TTGGCCGCAGTGTTATCACTCATGGTTATGGCAGCACTGCATAATTCTCTTACTGTCATGCCATCCGTAA
GATGCTTTTCTGTGACTGGTGAGTACTCAACCAAGTCATTCTGAGAATAGTGTATGCGGCGACCGAGTTG
CTCTTGCCCGGCGTCAATACGGGATAATACCGCGCCACATAGCAGAACTTTAAAAGTGCTCATCATTGGA
AAACGTTCTTCGGGGCGAAAACTCTCAAGGATCTTACCGCTGTTGAGATCCAGTTCGATGTAACCCACTC
GTGCACCCAACTGATCTTCAGCATCTTTTACTTTCACCAGCGTTTCTGGGTGAGCAAAAACAGGAAGGCA
AAATGCCGCAAAAAAGGGAATAAGGGCGACACGGAAATGTTGAATACTCATACTCTTCCTTTTTCAATAT
TATTGAAGCATTTATCAGGGTTATTGTCTCATGAGCGGATACATATTTGAATGTATTTAGAAAAATAAAC
AAATAGGGGTTCCGCGCACATTTCCCCGAAAAGTGCCACCTGACGTCTA
