Features (pLannotate 1.2.2; 7 found; start..end, strand, type, name):
    584..1172    +  rep_origin     ori: high-copy-number ColE1/pMB1/pBR322/pUC origin of replication
   1236..1369    -  polyA_signal   β-globin poly(A) (fragment): human β-globin polyadenylation signal
   1370..1420    -  misc_feature   MCS (fragment): pUC18/19 multiple cloning site
   1421..2121    -  CDS            TagBFP (fragment): monomeric blue fluorescent protein mammalian codon-optimized
   2185..2201    -  promoter       T7 promoter (fragment): promoter for bacteriophage T7 RNA polymerase
   2233..2337    +  promoter       AmpR promoter: bla
   2338..413     +  CDS            AmpR (across the origin): β-lactamase; bla; confers resistance to ampicillin, carbenicillin, and related antibiotics
>Addgene plasmid #172294 | pIVTR(T7A)-mScarlet Sequencing Result | analyzer sequence | sequence record 340313
TGCACAACATGGGGGATCATGTAACTCGCCTTGATCGTTGGGAACCGGAGCTGAATGAAGCCATACCAAA
CGACGAGCGTGACACCACGATGCCTGTAGCAATGGCAACAACGTTGCGCAAACTATTAACTGGCGAACTA
CTTACTCTAGCTTCCCGGCAACAATTAATAGACTGGATGGAGGCGGATAAAGTTGCAGGACCACTTCTGC
GCTCGGCCCTTCCGGCTGGCTGGTTTATTGCTGATAAATCTGGAGCCGGTGAGCGTGGGTCTCGCGGTAT
CATTGCAGCACTGGGGCCAGATGGTAAGCCCTCCCGTATCGTAGTTATCTACACGACGGGGAGTCAGGCA
ACTATGGATGAACGAAATAGACAGATCGCTGAGATAGGTGCCTCACTGATTAAGCATTGGTAACTGTCAG
ACCAAGTTTACTCATATATACTTTAGATTGATTTAAAACTTCATTTTTAATTTAAAAGGATCTAGGTGAA
GATCCTTTTTGATAATCTCATGACCAAAATCCCTTAACGTGAGTTTTCGTTCCACTGAGCGTCAGACCCC
GTAGAAAAGATCAAAGGATCTTCTTGAGATCCTTTTTTTCTGCGCGTAATCTGCTGCTTGCAAACAAAAA
AACCACCGCTACCAGCGGTGGTTTGTTTGCCGGATCAAGAGCTACCAACTCTTTTTCCGAAGGTAACTGG
CTTCAGCAGAGCGCAGATACCAAATACTGTTCTTCTAGTGTAGCCGTAGTTAGGCCACCACTTCAAGAAC
TCTGTAGCACCGCCTACATACCTCGCTCTGCTAATCCTGTTACCAGTGGCTGCTGCCAGTGGCGATAAGT
CGTGTCTTACCGGGTTGGACTCAAGACGATAGTTACCGGATAAGGCGCAGCGGTCGGGCTGAACGGGGGG
TTCGTGCACACAGCCCAGCTTGGAGCGAACGACCTACACCGAACTGAGATACCTACAGCGTGAGCTATGA
GAAAGCGCCACGCTTCCCGAAGGGAGAAAGGCGGACAGGTATCCGGTAAGCGGCAGGGTCGGAACAGGAG
AGCGCACGAGGGAGCTTCCAGGGGGAAACGCCTGGTATCTTTATAGTCCTGTCGGGTTTCGCCACCTCTG
ACTTGAGCGTCGATTTTTGTGATGCTCGTCAGGGGGGCGGAGCCTATGGAAAAACGCCAGCAACGCGGCC
TTTTTACGGTTCCTGGCCTTTTGCTGGCCTTTTGCTCCCATGGTTTTGCAATGAAAATAAATGTTTTTTA
TTAGGCAGAATCCAGATGCTCAAGGCCCTTCATAATATCCCCCAGTTTAGTAGTTGGACTTAGGGAACAA
AGGAACCTTTAATAGAAATTGGACAGCAAGAAAGCGAGCAAGCTTGCATGCCTGCAGGTCGACTCTAGAG
GATCCCCGGGTACCGAGCTCTTAATTAAGCTTGTGCCCCAGTTTGCTAGGGAGGTCGCAGTATCTGGCCA
CTGCCACCTCGTGCTGCTCGACGTAGGTCTCGTTGTTGGCCTCCTTGATTCTTTCCAGTCTGTAGTCCAC
ATAGTAGACGCCAGGCATCTTGAGGTTCTTAGCGGGTTTCTTGGATCTATATGTGGTCTTGGCGTTTGCG
ATCAGATGGCTCCCGCCCACGAGCTTCAGGGCCATGTCGTTTCTGCCTTCCAGGCCGCCGTCAGCGGGGT
ACAGCGTCTCGGTGAAGGCCTCCCAGCCGAGTGTTTTCTTCTGCATCACAGGGCCGTTGGATGTGAAGTT
CACCCCTCTGATCTTGACGTTGTAGATGAGGCAGCCGTCCTGGAGGCTGGTGTCCTGGGTAGCGGTCAGC
ACGCCCCCGTCTTCGTATGTGGTGACTCTCTCCCATGTGAAGCCCTCAGGGAAGGACTGCTTGAAGAAGT
CGGGGATGCCCTGGGTGTGGTTGATGAAGGTCTTGCTGCCGTAGAGGAAGCTAGTAGCCAGGATGTCGAA
GGCGAAGGGGAGAGGGCCGCCCTCGACCACCTTGATTCTCATGGTCTGGGTGCCCTCGTAGGGCTTGCCT
TCGCCCTCGGATGTGCACTTGAAGTGATGGTTGTCCACGGTGCCCTCCATGTACAGCTTCATGTGCATGT
TCTCCTTAATCAGCTCGCTCACCATGGTGGCGAATTCTGTTTGAGGTTGCTAGTGAACACAGTTGTGTCA
GAAGCAAATGTCCTTATAGTGAGTCGTATTAGACGTCAGGTGGCACTTTTCGGGGAAATGTGCGCGGAAC
CCCTATTTGTTTATTTTTCTAAATACATTCAAATATGTATCCGCTCATGAGACAATAACCCTGATAAATG
CTTCAATAATATTGAAAAAGGAAGAGTATGAGTATTCAACATTTCCGTGTCGCCCTTATTCCCTTTTTTG
CGGCATTTTGCCTTCCTGTTTTTGCTCACCCAGAAACGCTGGTGAAAGTAAAAGATGCTGAAGATCAGTT
GGGTGCACGAGTGGGTTACATCGAACTGGATCTCAACAGCGGTAAGATCCTTGAGAGTTTTCGCCCCGAA
GAACGTTTTCCAATGATGAGCACTTTTAAAGTTCTGCTATGTGGCGCGGTATTATCCCGTATTGACGCCG
GGCAAGAGCAACTCGGTCGCCGCATACACTATTCTCAGAATGACTTGGTTGAGTACTCACCAGTCACAGA
AAAGCATCTTACGGATGGCATGACAGTAAGAGAATTATGCAGTGCTGCCATAACCATGAGTGATAACACT
GCGGCCAACTTACTTCTGACAACGATCGGAGGACCGAAGGAGCTAACCGCTTTTT
